Addgene plasmid #133597: pMM728
Purpose: Part Plasmid for Mxi1, Part 3b(coding sequence)
Depositing lab: Megan McClean. Depositing organization: University of Wisconsin, Madison. Publication: Optogenetic Repressors of Gene Expression in Yeasts Using Light-Controlled Nuclear Localization. Geller SH, Antwi EB, Di Ventura B, McClean MN. Cell Mol Bioeng. 2019 Sep 24;12(5):511-528. doi: 10.1007/s12195-019-00598-9. eCollection 2019 Oct. PubMed 31719930.
Backbone
  Vector backbone: pYTK001
  Vector type: Synthetic Biology
Growth in bacteria
  Bacterial resistance: Chloramphenicol, 25 μg/mL
  Growth temperature: 37°C
  Growth strain: DH5alpha
  Copy number: High Copy
Gene/Insert
  Gene/Insert name: Mxi1
  Species: S. cerevisiae (budding yeast)
  Cloning method: Restriction Enzyme; 5′ cloning site Unknown (unknown if destroyed); 3′ cloning site Unknown (unknown if destroyed)
Terms and licenses: Academic/Nonprofit Terms; Industry Terms: Not Available to Industry
How to cite: pMM728 was a gift from Megan McClean (Addgene plasmid # 133597 ; http://n2t.net/addgene:133597 ; RRID:Addgene_133597)
