[The description below was written by a language model from this plasmid's Addgene catalogue record and pLannotate feature annotations shown in this document.]
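Description:
pMM728 is a small synthetic-biology "part plasmid" built on the pYTK001 entry backbone, the part-storage vector used in hierarchical modular assembly schemes for yeast constructs. The sequenced record is only about 1.8 kb and contains little beyond what is needed to maintain the part in E. coli: a high-copy ColE1/pUC-type origin of replication and a chloramphenicol acetyltransferase (cat) gene driven by its native cat promoter. A minimal lambda t0 terminator lies between the insert and the resistance cassette. No yeast origin, yeast selectable marker, promoter or terminator for the insert is annotated, which fits its role as a storage vector rather than an expression plasmid.

The payload is a short coding segment of roughly 120 bp annotated as Mxi1, the transcriptional repressor domain of Max-interacting protein 1. The catalogue lists the insert species as budding yeast, whereas the feature annotation attributes the domain to the mouse protein. The yeast entry may simply reflect the intended host, though the record does not resolve this. The part is designated type 3b, meaning a coding-sequence module designed to occupy the downstream half of the coding position, so that it can be fused in frame behind a 3a part and combined with separately supplied promoter and terminator parts when a full transcription unit is assembled. The cloning sites flanking the part are not stated in the record.

According to the associated work, the plasmid belongs to a toolkit for building optogenetic repressors of gene expression in yeasts based on light-controlled nuclear localization, where Mxi1 would serve as the repression domain in fusion proteins.
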