Features (pLannotate 1.2.2; 5 found; start..end, strand, type, name):
     14..133     +  CDS            Mxi1: transcriptional repressor domain from the mouse Max-interacting protein 1 (Schreiber-Agus et al., 1995)
    153..187     -  terminator     lambda t0 terminator: minimal transcription terminator from phage lambda (Scholtissek and Grosse, 1987)
    261..917     -  CDS            cat: CAT_ECOLX - Experimental evidence at protein level: Swiss-Prot protein existence level 1. This enzyme is an effector of chloramphenicol resistance in bacteria. From Escherichia coli. This protein is used as a marker in many commonly used cloning vectors, such as pACYC184.
    918..1015    -  promoter       cat promoter: promoter of the E. coli cat gene encoding chloramphenicol acetyltransferase
   1099..1687    +  rep_origin     ori: high-copy-number ColE1/pMB1/pBR322/pUC origin of replication
>Addgene plasmid #133597 | pMM728 | addgene full sequence | sequence record 267004 | Addgene NGS Result
TCGGTCTCATTCTGAACGTGTGAGAATGATTAATGTGCAAAGGCTGTTAGAAGCCGCAGAGTTTTTAGAA
AGAAGAGAAAGAGAATGCGAACACGGGTATGCCAGTTCTTTCCCTAGCATGCCCTCTCCCAGAGGATCCT
GAGACCAGACCAATAAAAAACGCCCGGCGGCAACCGAGCGTTCTGAACAAATCCAGATGGAGTTCTGAGG
TCATTACTGGATCTATCAACAGGAGTCCAAGCGAGCTCGATATCAAATTACGCCCCGCCCTGCCACTCAT
CGCAGTACTGTTGTAATTCATTAAGCATTCTGCCGACATGGAAGCCATCACAAACGGCATGATGAACCTG
AATCGCCAGCGGCATCAGCACCTTGTCGCCTTGCGTATAATATTTGCCCATGGTGAAAACGGGGGCGAAG
AAGTTGTCCATATTGGCCACGTTTAAATCAAAACTGGTGAAACTCACCCAGGGATTGGCTGAAACGAAAA
ACATATTCTCAATAAACCCTTTAGGGAAATAGGCCAGGTTTTCACCGTAACACGCCACATCTTGCGAATA
TATGTGTAGAAACTGCCGGAAATCGTCGTGGTATTCACTCCAGAGCGATGAAAACGTTTCAGTTTGCTCA
TGGAAAACGGTGTAACAAGGGTGAACACTATCCCATATCACCAGCTCACCGTCTTTCATTGCCATACGAA
ATTCCGGATGAGCATTCATCAGGCGGGCAAGAATGTGAATAAAGGCCGGATAAAACTTGTGCTTATTTTT
CTTTACGGTCTTTAAAAAGGCCGTAATATCCAGCTGAACGGTCTGGTTATAGGTACATTGAGCAACTGAC
TGAAATGCCTCAAAATGTTCTTTACGATGCCATTGGGATATATCAACGGTGGTATATCCAGTGATTTTTT
TCTCCATTTTAGCTTCCTTAGCTCCTGAAAATCTCGATAACTCAAAAAATACGCCCGGTAGTGATCTTAT
TTCATTATGGTGAAAGTTGGAACCTCTTACGTGCCCGATCAATCATGACCAAAATCCCTTAACGTGAGTT
TTCGTTCCACTGAGCGTCAGACCCCGTAGAAAAGATCAAAGGATCTTCTTGAGATCCTTTTTTTCTGCGC
GTAATCTGCTGCTTGCAAACAAAAAAACCACCGCTACCAGCGGTGGTTTGTTTGCCGGATCAAGAGCTAC
CAACTCTTTTTCCGAAGGTAACTGGCTTCAGCAGAGCGCAGATACCAAATACTGTTCTTCTAGTGTAGCC
GTAGTTAGGCCACCACTTCAAGAACTCTGTAGCACCGCCTACATACCTCGCTCTGCTAATCCTGTTACCA
GTGGCTGCTGCCAGTGGCGATAAGTCGTGTCTTACCGGGTTGGACTCAAGACGATAGTTACCGGATAAGG
CGCAGCGGTCGGGCTGAACGGGGGGTTCGTGCACACAGCCCAGCTTGGAGCGAACGACCTACACCGAACT
GAGATACCTACAGCGTGAGCTATGAGAAAGCGCCACGCTTCCCGAAGGGAGAAAGGCGGACAGGTATCCG
GTAAGCGGCAGGGTCGGAACAGGAGAGCGCACGAGGGAGCTTCCAGGGGGAAACGCCTGGTATCTTTATA
GTCCTGTCGGGTTTCGCCACCTCTGACTTGAGCGTCGATTTTTGTGATGCTCGTCAGGGGGGCGGAGCCT
ATGGAAAAACGCCAGCAACGCGGCCTTTTTACGGTTCCTGGCCTTTTGCTGGCCTTTTGCTCACATGTTC
TTTCCTGCGTTATCCCCTGATTCTGTGGATAACCGTAG
